>Addgene plasmid #217888 | p213-SWITCH-OFF | addgene full sequence | sequence record 434049 | Addgene NGS Result
CTATGCTGATAACTTCGTATAATGTATGCTATACGAAGTTATCAGCATAGCTCTTAAACAGGTCTTCTCT
CGAGCGAAGACCCGGTGTTTCGTCCTTTCCACAAGATATATAAAGCCAAGAAATCGAAATACTTTCAAGT
TACGGTAAGCATATGATAGTCCATTTTAAAACATAATTTTAAAACTGCAAACTACCCAAGAAATTATTAC
TTTCTACGTCACGTATTTTGTACTAATATCTTTGTGTTTACAGTCAAATTAATTCCAATTATCTCTCTAA
CAGCCTTGTATCGTATATGCAAATATGAAGGAATCATGGGAAATAGGCCCTCACATGTGACCGTTGATGA
GTAGCTCCTAGATCAAGACAGATCTCGGTGGTCGCCGTATCATTTTAATTAACCGCGGAGATCTTCAATT
CCGGCGCCTAGAGAAGGAGTGAGGGCTGGATAAAGGGAGGATCGAGGCGGGGTCGAACGAGGAGGTTCAA
GGGGGAGAGACGGGGCGGATGGAGGAAGAGGAGGCGGAGGCTTAGGGTGTACAAAGGGCTTGACCCAGGG
AGGGGGGTCAAAAGCCAAGGCTTCCCAGGTCACGATGTAGGGGACCTGGTCTGGGTGTCCATGCGGGCCA
GGTGAAAAGACCTTGATCTTAACCTGGGTGATGAGGTCTCGGTTAAAGGTGCCGTCTCGCGGCCATCCGA
CGTTAAAGGTTGGCCATTCTGCAGAGCAGAAGGTAACCAACGTCTCTTCTTGACATCTACCGACTGGTTG
TGAGCGATCCGCTCGACATCTTTCCAGTGACCTAAGGTCAAACTTAAGGGAGTGGTAACAGTCTGGCCCT
AATTTTCAGACAAATACAGAAACACAGTCAGACAGAGACAACACAGAACGATGCTGCAGCGCTGCAGCAG
ACAAGACGCGCGGCTTCGGTTCCAAACCGAAAGCAAAAATTCAGACGGAGGCGGGAACTGTTTTAGGTTC
TCGTCTCCTACCAGAACCACATATCCTGACGGGGTCGGATTCCACATCGACTCCCTTCCTCAGGTCGGGC
CACAAAAACGGCCCCCAAAGTCCCTGGGACGTCTCCCAGGGTTGCGGCCGGGTGTTCAGAACTCGTCAGT
TCCACCACGGGTCCGCCAGATACAGAGCTAGTTAGCTAACTAGTACAGACGCAGGCGCATAACATCAAAC
ATAGACACTAGACAATCGGACAGACACAGATAAGTTGCTGGCCAGCTTACCTCCCGGTGGTGGGTCGGTG
GTCCCTGGGCAGGGGTCTCCAAATCCCGGACGAGCCCCCAAATGAAAGACCCCCGTCGTGGGTAGTCAAT
CACTCAGAGGAGACCCTCCCAAGGAACAGCGAGACCACGATTCGGATGCAAACAGCAAGAGGCTTTATTG
GGAATACGGGTACCCGGGCGACGCAGTCTATCGGAGGACTGGCGCGCCGAGTGAGGGGTTGTGGGCTCTT
TTATTGAGCTCTGCTTATATAGACCTCCCACCGTACACGCCTACCGCCCATTTGCGTCAATGGGGCGGAG
TTGTTACGACATTTTGGAAAGTCCCGTTGATTTTGGTGCCAAAACAAACTCCCATTGACGTCAATGGGGT
GGAGACTTGGAAATCCCCGTGAGTCAAACCGCTATCCACGCCCATTGATGTACTGCCAAAACCGCATCAC
CATGGTAATAGCGATGACTAATACGTAGATGTACTGCCAAGTAGGAAAGTCCCATAAGGTCATGTACTGG
GCATAATGCCAGGCGGGCCATTTACCGTCATTGACGTCAATAGGGGGCGTACTTGGCATATGATACACTT
GATGTACTGCCAAGTGGGCAGTTTACCGTAAATACTCCACCCATTGACGTCAATGGAAAGTCCCTATTGG
CGTTACTATGGGAACATACGTCATTATTGACGTCAATGGGCGGGGGTCGTTGGGCGGTCAGCCAGGCGGG
CCATTTACCGTAAGTTATGTAACGCGGAACTCCATATATGGGCTATGAACTAATGACCCCGTAATTGATT
ACTATTAATAACTAGTCAATAATCAATGTCAACATGGCGGTAATGTTGGACATGAGCCAATATAAATGTA
CATATTATGATATGGATACAACGTATGCAATGGCCAAGCTAATTCTTGAACACGAAAGGGCCTCGTGATA
CGCCTATTTTTATAGGTTAATGTCATGATAATAATGGTTTCTTAGACGTCAGGTGGCACTTTTCGGGGAA
ATGTGCGCGGAACCCCTATTTGTTTATTTTTCTAAATACATTCAAATATGTATCCGCTCATGAGACAATA
ACCCTGATAAATGCTTCAATAATATTGAAAAAGGAAGAGTATGAGTATTCAACATTTCCGTGTCGCCCTT
ATTCCCTTTTTTGCGGCATTTTGCCTTCCTGTTTTTGCTCACCCAGAAACGCTGGTGAAAGTAAAAGATG
CTGAAGATCAGTTGGGTGCACGAGTGGGTTACATCGAACTGGATCTCAACAGCGGTAAGATCCTTGAGAG
TTTTCGCCCCGAAGAACGTTTTCCAATGATGAGCACTTTTAAAGTTCTGCTATGTGGCGCGGTATTATCC
CGTGTTGACGCCGGGCAAGAGCAACTCGGTCGCCGCATACACTATTCTCAGAATGACTTGGTTGAGTACT
CACCAGTCACAGAAAAGCATCTTACGGATGGCATGACAGTAAGAGAATTATGCAGTGCTGCCATAACCAT
GAGTGATAACACTGCGGCCAACTTACTTCTGACAACGATCGGAGGACCGAAGGAGCTAACCGCTTTTTTG
CACAACATGGGGGATCATGTAACTCGCCTTGATCGTTGGGAACCGGAGCTGAATGAAGCCATACCAAACG
ACGAGCGTGACACCACGATGCCTGCAGCAATGGCAACAACGTTGCGCAAACTATTAACTGGCGAACTACT
TACTCTAGCTTCCCGGCAACAATTAATAGACTGGATGGAGGCGGATAAAGTTGCAGGACCACTTCTGCGC
TCGGCCCTTCCGGCTGGCTGGTTTATTGCTGATAAATCTGGAGCCGGTGAGCGTGGGTCTCGCGGTATCA
TTGCAGCACTGGGGCCAGATGGTAAGCCCTCCCGTATCGTAGTTATCTACACGACGGGGAGTCAGGCAAC
TATGGATGAACGAAATAGACAGATCGCTGAGATAGGTGCCTCACTGATTAAGCATTGGTAACTGTCAGAC
CAAGTTTACTCATATATACTTTAGATTGATTTAAAACTTCATTTTTAATTTAAAAGGATCTAGGTGAAGA
TCCTTTTTGATAATCTCATGACCAAAATCCCTTAACGTGAGTTTTCGTTCCACTGAGCGTCAGACCCCGT
AGAAAAGATCAAAGGATCTTCTTGAGATCCTTTTTTTCTGCGCGTAATCTGCTGCTTGCAAACAAAAAAA
CCACCGCTACCAGCGGTGGTTTGTTTGCCGGATCAAGAGCTACCAACTCTTTTTCCGAAGGTAACTGGCT
TCAGCAGAGCGCAGATACCAAATACTGTCCTTCTAGTGTAGCCGTAGTTAGGCCACCACTTCAAGAACTC
TGTAGCACCGCCTACATACCTCGCTCTGCTAATCCTGTTACCAGTGGCTGCTGCCAGTGGCGATAAGTCG
TGTCTTACCGGGTTGGACTCAAGACGATAGTTACCGGATAAGGCGCAGCGGTCGGGCTGAACGGGGGGTT
CGTGCACACAGCCCAGCTTGGAGCGAACGACCTACACCGAACTGAGATACCTACAGCGTGAGCTATGAGA
AAGCGCCACGCTTCCCGAAGGGAGAAAGGCGGACAGGTATCCGGTAAGCGGCAGGGTCGGAACAGGAGAG
CGCACGAGGGAGCTTCCAGGGGGAAACGCCTGGTATCTTTATAGTCCTGTCGGGTTTCGCCACCTCTGAC
TTGAGCGTCGATTTTTGTGATGCTCGTCAGGGGGGCGGAGCCTATGGAAAAACGCCAGCAACGCGGCCTT
TTTACGGTTCCTGGCCTTTTGCTGGCCTTTTGCTCACATGTTCTTTCCTGCGTTATCCCCTGATTCTGTG
GATAACCGTATTACCGCCTTTGAGTGAGCTGATACCGCTCGCCGCAGCCGAACGACCGAGCGCAGCGAGT
CAGTGAGCGAGGAAGCGGAAGAGCGCCTGATGCGGTATTTTCTCCTTACGCATCTGTGCGGTATTTCACA
CCGCATATGGTGCACTCTCAGTACAATCTGCTCTGATGCCGCATAGTTAAGCCAGTAAGCTTTTTGCAAA
AGCCTAGGCCTCCAAAAAAGCCTCCTCACTACTTCTGGAATAGCTCAGAGGCCGAGGCGGCCTCGGCCTC
TGCATAAATAAAAAAAATTAGTCAGCCATGGGGCGGAGAATGGGCGGAACTGGGCGGAGTTAGGGGCGGG
ATGGGCGGAGTTAGGGGCGGGACTATGGTTGCTGACTAATTGAGATGCATGCTTTGCATACTTCTGCCTG
CTGGGGAGCCTGGGGACTTTCCACACCTGGTTGCTGACTAATTGAGATGCATGCTTTGCATACTTCTGCC
TGCTGGGGAGCCTGGGGACTTTCCACACCCTAACTGACACACATTCCACAGCCGGATCTACACTCCGCTA
TCGCTACGTGACTGGGTCATGGCTGCGCCCCGACACCCGCCAACACCCGCTGACGCGCCCTGACGGGCTT
GTCTGCTCCCGGCATCCGCTTACAGACAAGCTGTGACCGTCTCCGGGAGCTGCATGTGTCAGAGGTTTTC
ACCGTCATCACCGAAACGCGCGAGGCAGCCAGCTTACCTCCCGGTGGTGGGTCGGTGGTCCCTGGGCAGG
GGTCTCCCGATCCCGGACGAGCCCCCAAATGAAAGACCCCCGCTGACGGGTAGTCAATCACTCAGAGGAG
ACCCTCCCAAGGAACAGCGAGACCACAAGTCGGATGCAACTGCAAGAGGGTTTATTGGATACACGGGTAC
CCGGGCGACTCAGTCAATCGGAGGACTGGCGCCCCGAGTGAGGGGTTGTGGGCTCTTTTATTGAGCTCGG
GGAGCAGAAGCGCGCGAACAGAAGCGAGAAGCGAACTGATTGGTTAGTTCAAATAAGGCACAGGGTCATT
TCAGGTCCTTGGGGCACCCTGGAAACATCTGATGGTTCTCTAGGGTCGACCCTGTTCCATCTGTTCCTGA
CCTTGATCTGAACTTCTCTATTCTCAGTTATGTATTTTTCCATGCCTTGCAAAATGGCGTTACTTAAGCT
AGCTTGCCAAACCTACAGGTGGGGTCTTTCATTCCCCCCTTTTTCTGGAGACTAAATAAAATCTTTTATT
TTATCTATGGCTCGTACTCTATAGGCTTCAGCTGGTGATATTGTTGAGTCAAAACTAGAGCCTGGACCAC
TGATGATATCTTAATTAAATCTCGACGGTATCGATAAGCTTGGCTGCAGGTCGACGGATCCCCTCAGAAG
AACTCGTCAAGAAGGCGATAGAAGGCGATGCGCTGCGAATCGGGAGCGGCGATACCGTAAAGCACGAGGA
AGCGGTCAGCCCATTCGCCGCCAAGCTCTTCAGCAATATCACGGGTAGCCAACGCTATGTCCTGATAGCG
GTCCGCCACACCCAGCCGGCCACAGTCGATGAATCCAGAAAAGCGGCCATTTTCCACCATGATATTCGGC
AAGCAGGCATCGCCATGGGTCACGACGAGATCCTCGCCGTCGGGCATGCGCGCCTTGAGCCTGGCGAACA
GTTCGGCTGGCGCGAGCCCCTGATGCTCTTCGTCCAGATCATCCTGATCGACAAGACCGGCTTCCATCCG
AGTACGTGCTCGCTCGATGCGATGTTTCGCTTGGTGGTCGAATGGGCAGGTAGCCGGATCAAGCGTATGC
AGCCGCCGCATTGCATCAGCCATGATGGATACTTTCTCGGCAGGAGCAAGGTGAGATGACAGGAGATCCT
GCCCCGGCACTTCGCCCAATAGCAGCCAGTCCCTTCCCGCTTCAGTGACAACGTCGAGCACAGCTGCGCA
AGGAACGCCCGTCGTGGCCAGCCACGATAGCCGCGCTGCCTCGTCCTGCAGTTCATTCAGGGCACCGGAC
AGGTCGGTCTTGACAAAAAGAACCGGGCGCCCCTGCGCTGACAGCCGGAACACGGCGGCATCAGAGCAGC
CGATTGTCTGTTGTGCCCAGTCATAGCCGAATAGCCTCTCCACCCAAGCGGCCGGAGAACCTGCGTGCAA
TCCATCTTGTTCAATGGCCGATCCCATATTGGCTGCAGGTCGAAAGGCCCGGAGATGAGGAAGAGGAGAA
CAGCGCGGCAGACGTGCGCTTTTGAAGCGTGCAGAATGCCGGGCCTCCGGAGGACCTTCGGGCGCCCGCC
CCGCCCCTGAGCCCGCCCCTGAGCCCGCCCCCGGACCCACCCCTTCCCAGCCTCTGAGCCCAGAAAGCGA
AGGAGCAAAGCTGCTATTGGCCGCTGCCCCAAAGGCCTACCCGCTTCCATTGCTCAGCGGTGCTGTCCAT
CTGCACGAGACTAGTGAGACGTGCTACTTCCATTTGTCACGTCCTGCACGACGCGAGCTGCGGGGCGGGG
GGGAACTTCCTGACTAGGGGAGGAGTAGAAGGTGGCGCGAAGGGGCCACCAAAGAACGGAGCCGGTTGGC
GCCTACCGGTGGATGTGGAATGTGTGCGAGGCCAGAGGCCACTTGTGTAGCGCCAAGTGCCCAGCGGGGC
TGCTAAAGCGCATGCTCCAGACTGCCTTGGGAAAAGCGCCTCCCCTACCCGGTAGAATTACGCGTCAATT
GTTAATTAACAAGCATAAGACGGCATACGAGATAATTTTGTGACTGGAGTTCAGACGTGTGCTCTTCCGA
TCTTAACGGGTACCTCTAGAGCCATTTGTATAACTTCGTATAATGTATGCTATACGAAGTTATCTGCAGA
ATTGGCGCACGCGCTAAAAACGGACTAGCCTTATTTTAACTTGCTATTTCTAGCTCTAAAACAAAAAAGC
ACCGACTCGGTGCCACTTTTTCAAGTTGATAACGGACTAGCCTTATTTAAACTTG
Features (pLannotate 1.2.2; 22 found; start..end, strand, type, name):
      9..42      -  protein_bind   loxP: Cre-mediated recombination occurs in the 8-bp core sequence (GCATACAT). Cre recombinase
     92..332     -  promoter       U6 promoter: RNA polymerase III promoter for human U6 snRNA
    423..838     -  CDS            gag (truncated): truncated Moloney murine leukemia virus (MMLV) gag gene lacking the start codon
    905..1179    -  misc_feature   MESV Ψ (fragment): packaging signal of murine embryonic stem cell virus
   1301..1476    -  LTR            5' LTR (truncated): truncated long terminal repeat from Moloney murine sarcoma virus
   1477..1680    -  promoter       CMV promoter: human cytomegalovirus (CMV) immediate early promoter
   1681..2060    -  enhancer       CMV enhancer: human cytomegalovirus immediate early enhancer
   2246..2350    +  promoter       AmpR promoter: bla
   2351..3211    +  CDS            AmpR: β-lactamase; bla; confers resistance to ampicillin, carbenicillin, and related antibiotics
   3382..3970    +  rep_origin     ori: high-copy-number ColE1/pMB1/pBR322/pUC origin of replication
   4156..4257    -  misc_feature   bom (fragment): basis of mobility region from pBR322
   4263..4592    -  promoter       SV40 promoter: SV40 enhancer and early promoter
   4609..4647    -  misc_feature   bom (fragment): basis of mobility region from pBR322
   4749..4789    -  CDS            rop (fragment): Rop protein, which maintains plasmids at low copy number; rop
   4858..5283    -  LTR            3' LTR (ΔU3): self-inactivating 3' long terminal repeat (LTR) from Moloney murine leukemia virus
   5325..5394    -  CDS            env (fragment): murine leukemia virus gPr80 envelope polyprotein precursor; env; proteolytically cleaved into gp70SU and p15TM subunits
   5412..5432    -  misc_feature   MCS (fragment): pBluescript multiple cloning site
   5454..6257    -  CDS            NeoR/KanR: aminoglycoside phosphotransferase from Tn5; aph(3')-II (or nptII); confers resistance to neomycin, kanamycin, and G418 (Geneticin®)
   6271..6770    -  promoter       PGK promoter: mouse phosphoglycerate kinase 1 promoter
   6890..6923    -  protein_bind   loxP: Cre-mediated recombination occurs in the 8-bp core sequence (GCATACAT). Cre recombinase
   6949..6992    -  misc_RNA       gRNA scaffold (fragment): guide RNA scaffold for the Streptococcus pyogenes CRISPR/Cas9 system
   6999..8       -  misc_RNA       tracrRNA (fragment) (across the origin): trans-activating CRISPR RNA for the Streptococcus pyogenes CRISPR/Cas9 system
