[The description below was written by a language model from this plasmid's Addgene catalogue record and pLannotate feature annotations shown in this document.]
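Description:
p213-SWITCH-OFF is an empty-backbone, self-inactivating gammaretroviral vector derived from pQCXIX, designed to express a Cas9 guide RNA whose activity can be terminated by Cre recombinase. In bacteria it is maintained through a ColE1/pUC-type origin with ampicillin resistance (β-lactamase); the catalogue lists it as low copy and propagated in a recombination-deficient stable strain, as is usual for LTR-containing plasmids. The viral genome is transcribed in packaging cells from a hybrid CMV enhancer/promoter fused to a truncated 5' LTR, followed by the Ψ packaging signal and a truncated gag fragment that supports efficient encapsidation. The 3' LTR carries a U3 deletion, so the integrated provirus lacks LTR promoter activity.

Within the provirus, a human U6 RNA polymerase III promoter drives the sgRNA cassette. According to the record, two BbsI sites downstream of U6 accept an annealed-oligonucleotide spacer. No guide is present in the deposited plasmid. The annotation shows two loxP sites in the same orientation, one immediately after the cloning region and one downstream of the S. pyogenes tracrRNA/scaffold fragments. This indicates that essential scaffold sequence is floxed. The sgRNA is therefore functional at the outset, and Cre-mediated excision removes part of the scaffold and inactivates it. A mouse PGK promoter driving NeoR allows G418 selection of transduced mammalian cells. An SV40 promoter lies in the plasmid backbone outside the LTRs.

The vector belongs to the CRISPR-Switch system, which uses Cre recombination to control sgRNA activity for temporally controlled or sequential editing of two loci in Cas9-expressing cells.
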