Addgene plasmid #217888: p213-SWITCH-OFF
Purpose: (Empty Backbone) Retroviral Switch-OFF vector for sgRNA expression; U6-BbsIx2-SWITCH-OFF-scaffold; neoR
Depositing lab: Ulrich Elling. Depositing organization: Institut fuer Molekulare Biotechnologie (IMBA). Publication: CRISPR-Switch regulates sgRNA activity by Cre recombination for sequential editing of two loci. Chylinski K, Hubmann M, Hanna RE, Yanchus C, Michlits G, Uijttewaal ECH, Doench J, Schramek D, Elling U. Nat Commun. 2019 Nov 29;10(1):5454. doi: 10.1038/s41467-019-13403-y. PubMed 31784531.
Backbone
  Vector backbone: pQCXIX
  Backbone manufacturer: derivative of pQCXIX was a kind gift of J Zuber and T Hoffmann (Fellmann et al Cell Rep. 2013 Dec 26;5(6):1704-13)
  Vector type: Mammalian Expression, Retroviral, Cre/Lox, CRISPR
  Promoter: hU6
  Selectable markers: Neomycin (select with G418)
Growth in bacteria
  Bacterial resistance: Ampicillin, 100 μg/mL
  Growth temperature: 37°C
  Growth strain: NEB Stable
  Copy number: Low Copy
Gene/Insert
  Cloning method: Restriction Enzyme
  Sequencing primers: 5′ GCATATACGATACAAGGCTGTTAGAGAG
Terms and licenses: Academic/Nonprofit Terms; Industry Terms: Not Available to Industry
How to cite: p213-SWITCH-OFF was a gift from Ulrich Elling (Addgene plasmid # 217888 ; http://n2t.net/addgene:217888 ; RRID:Addgene_217888)
